>Addgene plasmid #44905 | HPIV2-V-FLAG | depositor partial sequence | sequence record 67652 | HPIV2-V-FLAG sequence 711 bps
ATGGACTACAAAGACGATGACGATAAAGGATCTATGGCCGAGGAACCAACATACACCACTGAGCAAGTTG
ATGAATTAATCCATGCTGGACTGGGAACAGTAGATTTCTTCCTATCTAGACCCATAGATGCTCAGTCTTC
TTTAGGCAAAGGCAGCATCCCACCAGGTGTCACAGCTGTTCTAACTAGTGCAGCGGAGGCAAAATCCAAA
CCAGTTGCTGCTGGTCCAGTTAAACCCAGGCGGAAGAAAGTGATCAGCAATACTACTCCATACACTATTG
CAGACAATATTCCACCTGAGAAGCTACCGATCAACACTCCAATACCCAATCCATTACTTCCACTGGCACG
CCCTCACGGAAAGATGACAGACATTGACATTGTCACTGGGAACATTACAGAAGGATCGTACAAAGGTGTG
GAGCTTGCTAAATTAGGGAAGCAGACACTACTCACAAGGTTCACCTCGAATGAGCCAGTCTCCTCAGCTG
GATCCGCCCAAGACCCCAACTTTAAGAGGGGGGGAGCTAATAGAGAAAGAGCAAGAGGCAACCATAGGAG
AGAATGGAGTATTGCATGGGTCGGAGATCAGGTCAAAGTCTTCGAGTGGTGTAATCCCAGGTGTGCCCCA
GTCACGGCCTCAGCTCGCAAGTTCACCTGCACATGCGGATCCTGCCCCAGCATCTGCGGAGAATGTGAAG
GAGATCATTGA
