>Addgene plasmid #44905 | HPIV2-V-FLAG | addgene partial sequence | sequence record 71386 | EF1a-F 5'-TCAAGCCTCAGACAGTGGTTC-3'
GAGGATTCTCTAGAGGATCTACCACCATGGACTACAAAGACGATGACGATAAAGGATCTATGGCCGAGGA
ACCAACATACACCACTGAGCAAGTTGATGAATTAATCCATGCTGGACTGGGAACAGTAGATTTCTTCCTA
TCTAGACCCATAGATGCTCAGTCTTCTTTAGGCAAAGGCAGCATCCCACCAGGTGTCACAGCTGTTCTAA
CTAGTGCAGCGGAGGCAAAATCCAAACCAGTTGCTGCTGGTCCAGTTAAACCCAGGCGGAAGAAAGTGAT
CAGCAATACTACTCCATACACTATTGCAGACAATATTCCACCTGAGAAGCTACCGATCAACACTCCAATA
CCCAATCCATTACTTCCACTGGCACGCCCTCACGGAAAGATGACAGACATTGACATTGTCACTGGGAACA
TTACAGAAGGATCGTACAAAGGTGTGGAGCTTGCTAAATTAGGGAAGCAGACACTACTCACAAGGTTCAC
CTCGAATGAGCCAGTCTCCTCAGCTGGATCCGCCCAAGACCCCAACTTTAAGAGGGGGGGAGCTAATAGA
GAAAGAGCAAGAGGCAACCATAGGAGAGAATGGAGTATTGCATGGGTCGGAGATCAGGTCAAAGTCTTCG
AGTGGTGTAATCCCAGGTGTGCCCCAGTCACGGCCTCAGCTCGCAAGTTCACCTGCACATGCGGATCCTG
CCCCAGCATCTGCGGAGAATGTGAAGGAGATCATTGATGCGGCCGCCTAGAGTGAGGGTCCCCACCTGGG
ACCCTTGAGAGTATCANGTCTCCCACGTGGGAGACAAGAAATCCCTGTTTAATAT
