[The description below was written by a language model from this plasmid's Addgene catalogue record.]
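Description:
HPIV2-V-FLAG is a mammalian expression plasmid built on the pEF-FLAG backbone, carrying the V protein coding sequence of human parainfluenza virus type 2 (HPIV2). The backbone is listed at about 5.4 kb and the complete plasmid at roughly 6 kb, with an insert of 678 bp cloned by restriction digestion between BglII and NotI sites; the record does not say whether either site survived cloning. The plasmid is maintained in E. coli as a high-copy vector under ampicillin selection. The specific origin of replication is not stated, and no mammalian selection marker is recorded.

The record does not explicitly name the promoter. However, the backbone name and the use of an EF1a forward primer for sequencing point to the human EF-1α promoter, a strong constitutive promoter active in many mammalian cell types. As the plasmid and backbone names indicate, the V protein is expressed as a FLAG epitope fusion, which allows detection and immunoprecipitation with anti-FLAG antibodies. The position of the tag relative to the V open reading frame is not given. No feature table accompanies this entry, so other elements such as the polyadenylation signal cannot be confirmed.

The associated publication concerns selective degradation of STAT proteins induced by paramyxoviruses, a process it reports as requiring both STAT1 and STAT2 while being independent of alpha/beta interferon signalling. The construct is therefore suited to transfection experiments in which the HPIV2 V protein is expressed on its own in mammalian cells to study how it targets STAT proteins and antagonises interferon responses.
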