Addgene plasmid #44905: HPIV2-V-FLAG
Depositing lab: Curt Horvath. Depositing organization: Icahn School of Medicine at Mount Sinai. Publication: Selective STAT protein degradation induced by paramyxoviruses requires both STAT1 and STAT2 but is independent of alpha/beta interferon signal transduction. Parisien JP, Lau JF, Rodriguez JJ, Ulane CM, Horvath CM. J Virol. 2002 May;76(9):4190-8. 10.1128/JVI.76.9.4190-4198.2002 PubMed 11932384.
Backbone
  Vector backbone: pEF-FLAG
  Backbone manufacturer: Invitrogen
  Backbone size w/o insert (bp): 5358
  Total vector size (bp): 6000
  Vector type: Mammalian Expression
Growth in bacteria
  Bacterial resistance: Ampicillin, 100 μg/mL
  Growth temperature: 37°C
  Growth strain: DH5alpha
  Copy number: High Copy
Gene/Insert
  Gene/Insert name: HPIV2
  Insert size (bp): 678
  GenBank ID: NP_598402.1
  Entrez Gene: V (a.k.a. HPIV2gp2)
  Cloning method: Restriction Enzyme; 5′ cloning site BglII (unknown if destroyed); 3′ cloning site NotI (unknown if destroyed)
  Sequencing primers: 5′ EF1a-F; 3′ ??
Terms and licenses: Academic/Nonprofit Terms; Industry Terms: Not Available to Industry
How to cite: HPIV2-V-FLAG was a gift from Curt Horvath (Addgene plasmid # 44905 ; http://n2t.net/addgene:44905 ; RRID:Addgene_44905)
